>Addgene plasmid #50361 | pcDNAM-human eIF2C1-A-Myc | addgene partial sequence | sequence record 76940 | CMV-F 5'-CGCAAATGGGCGGTAGGCGTG-3'
GAGCTCTCTGGCTAACTAGAGAACCCACTGCTTACTGGCTTATCGAAATTAATACGACTCACTATAGGGA
GACCCAAGCTGGCTAGTTAAGCTTGGTACCGAGCTCGGATCCGGGCCGCCTGACCTCCGCACGGGTATAT
GGGATGGAAGCGGGACCCTCGGGAGCAGCTGCGGGCGCTTACCTGCCCCCCCTGCAGCAGGTGTTCCAGG
CACCTCGCCGGCCTGGCATTGGCACTGTGGGGAAACCAATCAAGCTCCTGGCCAATTACTTTGAGGTGGG
CATCCCTAAGATCGACGTGTACCACTACGAGGTGGACATCAAGCCGGATAAGTGTCCCCGTAGAGTCAAC
CGGGAAGTGGTGGAATACATGGTCCAGCATTTCAAGCCTCAGATCTTTGGTGATCGCAAGCCTGTGTATG
ATGGAAAGAAGAACATTTACACTGTCACAGCACTGCCCATTGGCAACGAACGGGTCGACTTTGAGGTGAC
AATCCCTGGGGAAGGGAAGGATCGAATCTTTAAGGTCTCCATCAAGTGGCTAGCCATTGTGAGCTGGCGA
ATGCTGCATGAGGCCCTGGTCAGCGGCCAGATCCCTGTTCCCTTGGAGTCTGTGCAAGCCCTGGATGTGG
CCATGAGGCACCTGGCATCCATGAGGTACACCCCTGTGGGCCGCTCCTTCTTCTCACCGCCTGAGGGCTA
CTACCACCCGCTGGGGGGTGGGCGCGAGGTCTGGTTCGGCTTTCACCAGTCTGTGCGCCCTGCCATGTGG
AAGATGATGCTCAACATTGATGTCTCAGCCACTGCCTTTTATAAGGCACAGCCAGTGATTGAGTTCATGT
GTGAGGTGCTGGACATCAGGAACATAGATGAGCAGCCCAAGCCCCTCACGGACTCTCAGCGCGTTCGCTT
CACC
