>Addgene plasmid #50361 | pcDNAM-human eIF2C1-A-Myc | addgene partial sequence | sequence record 76948 | BGH-rev 5'-TAGAAGGCACAGTCGAGG-3'
CTTTCTGAGATGAGTTTTTGTTCGAACCGCGGGCCCTCTAGATGCATGCTCGAGCGGCCGCGACTGATCT
CCTCCTGTCTGTCTGGAGCGGATCTAGCTGTGGCCTTTATCATGGTCGAGGTCTGGTTGTCGGTCAGCTT
TTTAATACAGCGCTGCCCAGCCACAATGTTACAGACCTCTAGGGGAAGGTAGGTATGCTTTTGTTCCTGG
CCAACTTGTAGGCAGGGCAGATGGGGATACTTGAGCTGAAGGTTATATTTCTGCTTGAAATACTGTGCCA
CTGTGCACTCCACAGTCTGTCCACTCTCCAGCTGTAAGGGGAATGTCTGATGGCTAGCAGGGCGACGGGT
AACATTACACACGCGGTACTTCCTCTTCATCTGTCCACAGTGGGTGACTTCCACCTTCAGGCCCTTGATC
TCCTTGGTGAAGCGAACGCGCTGAGAGTCCGTGAGGGGCTTGGGCTGCTCATCTATGTTCCTGATGTCCA
GCACCTCACACATGAACTCAATCACTGGCTGTGCCTTATAAAAGGCAGTGGCTGAGACATCAATGTTGAG
CATCATCTTCCACATGGCAGGGCGCACAGACTGGTGAAAGCCGAACCAGACCTCGCGCCCACCCCCCAGC
GGGTGGTAGTAGCCCTCAGGCGGTGAGAAGAAGGAGCGGCCCACAGGGGTGTACCTCATGGATGCCAGGT
GCCTCATGGCCACATCCAGGGCTTGCACAGACTCCAAGGGAACAGGGATCTGGCCGCTGACCAGGGCCTC
ATGCAGCATTCGCCAGCTCACAATGGCTAGCCACTTGATGGAGACCTTAAAGATTCGATCCTTCCCTTCC
CCAGGGATTGTCACCTCAAAGTCGACCCGTTCGTTGCCAATGGGCAGTGCTGTGACAGTGTAAATGTTCT
TCTTTCCATCATACACA
