>Addgene plasmid #50361 | pcDNAM-human eIF2C1-A-Myc | addgene partial sequence | sequence record 78810 | pcDNAM-rev 5'-CTTCCAGGGTCAAGGAAGG-3'
GCTGGCACTAGAAGGCACAGTCGAGGCTGATCAGCGGGTTTATTATCAGGTATGCATATTCAGATCCTCT
TCTGAGATGAGTTTTTGTTCGAACCGCGGGCCCTCTAGATGCATGCTCGAGCGGCCGCGACTGATCTCCT
CCTGTCTGTCTGGAGCGGATCTAGCTGTGGCCTTTATCATGGTCGAGGTCTGGTTGTCGGTCAGCTTTTT
AATACAGCGCTGCCCAGCCACAATGTTACAGACCTCTAGGGGAAGGTAGGTATGCTTTTGTTCCTGGCCA
ACTTGTAGGCAGGGCAGATGGGGATACTTGAGCTGAAGGTTATATTTCTGCTTGAAATACTGTGCCACTG
TGCACTCCACAGTCTGTCCACTCTCCAGCTGTAAGGGGAATGTCTGATGGCTAGCAGGGCGACGGGTAAC
ATTACACACGCGGTACTTCCTCTTCATCTGTCCACAGTGGGTGACTTCCACCTTCAGGCCCTTGATCTCC
TTGGTGAAGCGAACGCGCTGAGAGTCCGTGAGGGGCTTGGGCTGCTCATCTATGTTCCTGATGTCCAGCA
CCTCACACATGAACTCAATCACTGGCTGTGCCTTATAAAAGGCAGTGGCTGAGACATCAATGTTGAGCAT
CATCTTCCACATGGCAGGGCGCACAGACTGGTGAAAGCCGAACCAGACCTCGCGCCCACCCCCCAGCGGG
TGGTAGTAGCCCTCAGGCGGTGAGAAGAAGGAGCGGCCCACAGGGGTGTACCTCATGGATGCCAGGTGCC
TCATGGCCACATCCAGGGCTTGCACAGACTCCAAGGGAACAGGGATCTGGCCGCTGACCAGGGCCTCATG
CAGCATTCGCCAGCTC
