>Addgene plasmid #50361 | pcDNAM-human eIF2C1-A-Myc | addgene partial sequence | sequence record 79727 | T7 (5'-TAATACGACTCACTATAGGG-3')
TTAAGCTTGGTACCGAGCTCGGATCCGGGCCGCCTGACCTCCGCACGGGTATATGGGATGGAAGCGGGAC
CCTCGGGAGCAGCTGCGGGCGCTTACCTGCCCCCCCTGCAGCAGGTGTTCCAGGCACCTCGCCGGCCTGG
CATTGGCACTGTGGGGAAACCAATCAAGCTCCTGGCCAATTACTTTGAGGTGGGCATCCCTAAGATCGAC
GTGTACCACTACGAGGTGGACATCAAGCCGGATAAGTGTCCCCGTAGAGTCAACCGGGAAGTGGTGGAAT
ACATGGTCCAGCATTTCAAGCCTCAGATCTTTGGTGATCGCAAGCCTGTGTATGATGGAAAGAAGAACAT
TTACACTGTCACAGCACTGCCCATTGGCAACGAACGGGTCGACTTTGAGGTGACAATCCCTGGGGAAGGG
AAGGATCGAATCTTTAAGGTCTCCATCAAGTGGCTAGCCATTGTGAGCTGGCGAATGCTGCATGAGGCCC
TGGTCAGCGGCCAGATCCCTGTTCCCTTGGAGTCTGTGCAAGCCCTGGATGTGGCCATGAGGCACCTGGC
ATCCATGAGGTACACCCCTGTGGGCCGCTCCTTCTTCTCACCGCCTGAGGGCTACTACCACCCGCTGGGG
GGTGGGCGCGAGGTCTGGTTCGGCTTTCACCAGTCTGTGCGCCCTGCCATGTGGAAGATGATGCTCAACA
TTGATGTCTCAGCCACTGCCTTTTATAAGGCACAGCCAGTGATTGAGTTCATGTGTGAGGTGCTGGACAT
CAGGAACATAGATGAGCAGCCCAAGCCCCTCACGGACTCTCAGCGCGTTCGCTTCACCAAGGAGATCAAG
GGCCTGAAGGTGGAAGTCACCCACTGTGGACAGATGAAGAGGAAGTACCGCGTGTGTAATGTTACCCGTC
GCCCTGCTAGCCATCAGACATTCCCCTTACAGCTGGAGAGTGGACAGACTGTGGAGTGCACAGTGGCACA
GTATTTCA
