[The description below was written by a language model from this plasmid's Addgene catalogue record.]
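Description:
pcDNAM-human eIF2C1-A-Myc is a mammalian expression plasmid that produces a mutant form of human eIF2C1, now known as AGO1 (argonaute 1), a core component of the RNA-induced silencing complex. The exact backbone is recorded as unknown, but it is described as a derivative of the commercial pVP22/Myc-His vector. It is maintained as a high-copy plasmid in E. coli under ampicillin selection. It also carries a neomycin resistance marker, so transfected mammalian cells can be selected with G418. No feature table is available, so details such as the origin of replication and polyadenylation signal are not explicitly recorded. The listing of a BGH reverse sequencing primer does suggest a BGH terminator region downstream of the insert.

The insert was cloned between BamHI and NotI sites, both of which are retained, and is transcribed from the CMV promoter for strong constitutive expression. A Myc epitope supplied by the backbone is fused to the C terminus, allowing detection or immunoprecipitation with anti-Myc antibodies. The mutation field says only that the construct "contains PRP motif and PAZ domains". This implies that the "A" variant is a partial or deletion form of the protein retaining those regions, although the exact boundaries are not stated. Repository sequencing also found a D45G substitution relative to the reference sequence.

The associated work concerns the requirement for Dicer and eIF2C family proteins in siRNA-mediated gene silencing in mammalian cells. The construct is therefore suited to domain-level studies of argonaute function in RNA interference.
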