Addgene plasmid #50361: pcDNAM-human eIF2C1-A-Myc
Purpose: Expression of human eIF2C1 mutant in mamalian cells
Depositing lab: Kumiko Ui-Tei. Depositing organization: The University of Tokyo. Publication: Short-interfering-RNA-mediated gene silencing in mammalian cells requires Dicer and eIF2C translation initiation factors. Doi N, Zenno S, Ueda R, Ohki-Hamazaki H, Ui-Tei K, Saigo K. Curr Biol. 2003 Jan 8;13(1):41-6. 10.1016/S0960-9822(02)01394-5 PubMed 12526743.
Backbone
  Vector backbone: Unknown (a derivative of pVP22/Myc-His)
  Backbone manufacturer: Invitrogen
  Vector type: Mammalian Expression
  Selectable markers: Neomycin (select with G418)
Growth in bacteria
  Bacterial resistance: Ampicillin, 100 μg/mL
  Growth temperature: 37°C
  Growth strain: DH5alpha
  Copy number: High Copy
Gene/Insert
  Gene/Insert name: eIF2C1 (alt names: argonaute RISC catalytic component 1; argonaute 1; eIF2C1)
  Species: H. sapiens (human)
  Mutation: contains PRP motif and PAZ domains
  GenBank ID: NM_012199
  Entrez Gene: AGO1 (a.k.a. EIF2C, EIF2C1, GERP95, NEDLBAS, Q99, hAgo1)
  Promoter: CMV
  Tag / fusion protein: myc (C terminal on backbone)
  Cloning method: Restriction Enzyme; 5′ cloning site BamHI (not destroyed); 3′ cloning site NotI (not destroyed)
  Sequencing primers: 5′ CMV-F; 3′ BGHrev
Terms and licenses: Academic/Nonprofit Terms; Industry Terms: Not Available to Industry
Depositor comments: Addegene sequencing identified a D45G mutation.
How to cite: pcDNAM-human eIF2C1-A-Myc was a gift from Kumiko Ui-Tei (Addgene plasmid # 50361 ; http://n2t.net/addgene:50361 ; RRID:Addgene_50361)
